>Addgene plasmid #231954 | pHR_TRE3G_EGFP_WPRE | addgene full sequence | sequence record 470258 | Addgene NGS Result
GAATATTTGATGTATAGTGCCTTGACTAGAGATCATAATCAGCCATACCACATTTGTAGAGGTTTTACTT
GCTTTAAAAAACCTCCCACACCTCCCCCTGAACCTGAAACATAAAATGAATGCAATTGTTGTTGTTAACT
TGTTTATTGCAGCTTATAATGGTTACAAATAAAGCAATAGCATCACAAATTTCACAAATAAAGCATTTTT
TTCACTGCATTCTAGTTGTGGTTTGTCCAAACTCATCAATGTATCTTATCATGTCTGGATCAACTGGATA
ACTCAAGCTAACCAAAATCATCCCAAACTTCCCACCCCATACCCTATTACCACTGCCAATTACCTGTGGT
TTCATTTACTCTAAACCTGTGATTCCTCTGAATTATTTTCATTTTAAAGAAATTGTATTTGTTAAATATG
TACTACAAACTTAGTAGTTGGAAGGGCTAATTCACTCCCAAAGAAGACAAGATATCCTTGATCTGTGGAT
CTACCACACACAAGGCTACTTCCCTGATTAGCAGAACTACACACCAGGGCCAGGGGTCAGATATCCACTG
ACCTTTGGATGGTGCTACAAGCTAGTACCAGTTGAGCCAGATAAGGTAGAAGAGGCCAATAAAGGAGAGA
ACACCAGCTTGTTACACCCTGTGAGCCTGCATGGGATGGATGACCCGGAGAGAGAAGTGTTAGAGTGGAG
GTTTGACAGCCGCCTAGCATTTCATCACGTGGCCCGAGAGCTGCATCCGGAGTACTTCAAGAACTGCTGA
TATCGAGCTTGCTACAAGGGACTTTCCGCTGGGGACTTTCCAGGGAGGCGTGGCCTGGGCGGGACTGGGG
AGTGGCGAGCCCTCAGATCCTGCATATAAGCAGCTGCTTTTTGCCTGTACTGGGTCTCTCTGGTTAGACC
AGATCTGAGCCTGGGAGCTCTCTGGCTAACTAGGGAACCCACTGCTTAAGCCTCAATAAAGCTTGCCTTG
AGTGCTTCAAGTAGTGTGTGCCCGTCTGTTGTGTGACTCTGGTAACTAGAGATCCCTCAGACCCTTTTAG
TCAGTGTGGAAAATCTCTAGCAGTGGCGCCCGAACAGGGACTTGAAAGCGAAAGGGAAACCAGAGGAGCT
CTCTCGACGCAGGACTCGGCTTGCTGAAGCGCGCACGGCAAGAGGCGAGGGGCGGCGACTGGTGAGTACG
CCAAAAATTTTGACTAGCGGAGGCTAGAAGGAGAGAGATGGGTGCGAGAGCGTCAGTATTAAGCGGGGGA
GAATTAGATCGCGATGGGAAAAAATTCGGTTAAGGCCAGGGGGAAAGAAAAAATATAAATTAAAACATAT
AGTATGGGCAAGCAGGGAGCTAGAACGATTCGCAGTTAATCCTGGCCTGTTAGAAACATCAGAAGGCTGT
AGACAAATACTGGGACAGCTACAACCATCCCTTCAGACAGGATCAGAAGAACTTAGATCATTATATAATA
CAGTAGCAACCCTCTATTGTGTGCATCAAAGGATAGAGATAAAAGACACCAAGGAAGCTTTAGACAAGAT
AGAGGAAGAGCAAAACAAAAGTAAGACCACCGCACAGCAAGCGGCCGGCCGCTGATCTTCAGACCTGGAG
GAGGAGATATGAGGGACAATTGGAGAAGTGAATTATATAAATATAAAGTAGTAAAAATTGAACCATTAGG
AGTAGCACCCACCAAGGCAAAGAGAAGAGTGGTGCAGAGAGAAAAAAGAGCAGTGGGAATAGGAGCTTTG
TTCCTTGGGTTCTTGGGAGCAGCAGGAAGCACTATGGGCGCAGCGTCAATGACGCTGACGGTACAGGCCA
GACAATTATTGTCTGGTATAGTGCAGCAGCAGAACAATTTGCTGAGGGCTATTGAGGCGCAACAGCATCT
GTTGCAACTCACAGTCTGGGGCATCAAGCAGCTCCAGGCAAGAATCCTGGCTGTGGAAAGATACCTAAAG
GATCAACAGCTCCTGGGGATTTGGGGTTGCTCTGGAAAACTCATTTGCACCACTGCTGTGCCTTGGAATG
CTAGTTGGAGTAATAAATCTCTGGAACAGATTTGGAATCACACGACCTGGATGGAGTGGGACAGAGAAAT
TAACAATTACACAAGCTTAATACACTCCTTAATTGAAGAATCGCAAAACCAGCAAGAAAAGAATGAACAA
GAATTATTGGAATTAGATAAATGGGCAAGTTTGTGGAATTGGTTTAACATAACAAATTGGCTGTGGTATA
TAAAATTATTCATAATGATAGTAGGAGGCTTGGTAGGTTTAAGAATAGTTTTTGCTGTACTTTCTATAGT
GAATAGAGTTAGGCAGGGATATTCACCATTATCGTTTCAGACCCACCTCCCAACCCCGAGGGGACCCGAC
AGGCCCGAAGGAATAGAAGAAGAAGGTGGAGAGAGAGACAGAGACAGATCCATTCGATTAGTGAACGGAT
CTCGACGGTATCGCCAAATGGCAGTATTCATCCACAATTTTAAAAGAAAAGGGGGGATTGGGGGGTACAG
TGCAGGGGAAAGAATAGTAGACATAATAGCAACAGACATACAAACTAAAGAATTACAAAAACAAATTACA
AAAATTCAAAATTTTCGGGTTTATTACAGGGACAGCAGAGATCCAGTTTATCGATGAGGCCCTTTCGTCT
TCACTCGAGTTTACTCCCTATCAGTGATAGAGAACGTATGAAGAGTTTACTCCCTATCAGTGATAGAGAA
CGTATGCAGACTTTACTCCCTATCAGTGATAGAGAACGTATAAGGAGTTTACTCCCTATCAGTGATAGAG
AACGTATGACCAGTTTACTCCCTATCAGTGATAGAGAACGTATCTACAGTTTACTCCCTATCAGTGATAG
AGAACGTATATCCAGTTTACTCCCTATCAGTGATAGAGAACGTATGTCGAGGTAGGCGTGTACGGTGGGC
GCCTATAAAAGCAGAGCTCGTTTAGTGAACCGTCAGATCGCCTGGAGCAATTCCACAACACTTTTGTCTT
ATACTTACGCGATGGTTTCTAAGGGTGAAGAATTGTTCACCGGAGTTGTGCCCATCCTGGTTGAGCTGGA
CGGAGACGTTAACGGACACAAGTTCTCAGTGAGCGGCGAAGGAGAGGGCGACGCTACGTACGGTAAACTG
ACGTTGAAGTTCATCTGTACAACAGGAAAGCTGCCAGTGCCCTGGCCTACACTCGTGACCACCCTCACCT
ACGGAGTCCAGTGCTTCTCCCGGTACCCCGACCACATGAAACAGCACGATTTCTTCAAGTCCGCGATGCC
TGAGGGCTATGTTCAGGAACGCACCATATTCTTCAAGGACGACGGTAACTATAAAACCAGGGCTGAAGTT
AAGTTCGAGGGGGACACGTTGGTAAATAGAATTGAGTTGAAAGGAATCGATTTCAAAGAAGACGGCAATA
TTTTGGGCCACAAGCTGGAGTACAACTACAACAGCCACAACGTGTATATTATGGCTGATAAGCAGAAGAA
CGGCATCAAGGTGAACTTCAAAATCCGACACAATATCGAGGATGGCTCTGTGCAACTGGCCGACCATTAC
CAGCAAAACACGCCTATCGGCGACGGTCCGGTTTTGCTGCCAGATAACCACTACCTCTCCACGCAATCAG
CCCTCTCCAAGGATCCTAACGAAAAAAGAGACCATATGGTTCTGCTTGAATTCGTGACGGCTGCTGGGAT
CACCCTGGGAATGGATGAGCTGTATAAGGGCCGCAACTCCCACCTGCAACATGCGTGACTGACTGAGGCC
GCGACTCTAGAGTCGACCTGCAGGCATGCAAGCTTGATATCAAGCTTATCGATAATCAACCTCTGGATTA
CAAAATTTGTGAAAGATTGACTGGTATTCTTAACTATGTTGCTCCTTTTACGCTATGTGGATACGCTGCT
TTAATGCCTTTGTATCATGCTATTGCTTCCCGTATGGCTTTCATTTTCTCCTCCTTGTATAAATCCTGGT
TGCTGTCTCTTTATGAGGAGTTGTGGCCCGTTGTCAGGCAACGTGGCGTGGTGTGCACTGTGTTTGCTGA
CGCAACCCCCACTGGTTGGGGCATTGCCACCACCTGTCAGCTCCTTTCCGGGACTTTCGCTTTCCCCCTC
CCTATTGCCACGGCGGAACTCATCGCCGCCTGCCTTGCCCGCTGCTGGACAGGGGCTCGGCTGTTGGGCA
CTGACAATTCCGTGGTGTTGTCGGGGAAATCATCGTCCTTTCCTTGGCTGCTCGCCTGTGTTGCCACCTG
GATTCTGCGCGGGACGTCCTTCTGCTACGTCCCTTCGGCCCTCAATCCAGCGGACCTTCCTTCCCGCGGC
CTGCTGCCGGCTCTGCGGCCTCTTCCGCGTCTTCGCCTTCGCCCTCAGACGAGTCGGATCTCCCTTTGGG
CCGCCTCCCCGCATCGATACCGTCGACCTCGAGGGAATTAATTCGAGCTCGGTACCTTTAAGACCAATGA
CTTACAAGGCAGCTGTAGATCTTAGCCACTTTTTAAAAGAAAAGGGGGGACTGGAAGGGCTAATTCACTC
CCAACGAAGACAAGATCTGCTTTTTGCTTGTACTGGGTCTCTCTGGTTAGACCAGATCTGAGCCTGGGAG
CTCTCTGGCTAACTAGGGAACCCACTGCTTAAGCCTCAATAAAGCTTGCCTTGAGTGCTTCAAGTAGTGT
GTGCCCGTCTGTTGTGTGACTCTGGTAACTAGAGATCCCTCAGACCCTTTTAGTCAGTGTGGAAAATCTC
TAGCAGCATCTAGAATTAATTCCGTGTATTCTATAGTGTCACCTAAATCGTATGTGTATGATACATAAGG
TTATGTATTAATTGTAGCCGCGTTCTAACGACAATATGTACAAGCCTAATTGTGTAGCATCTGGCTTACT
GAAGCAGACCCTATCATCTCTCTCGTAAACTGCCGTCAGAGTCGGTTTGGTTGGACGAACCTTCTGAGTT
TCTGGTAACGCCGTCCCGCACCCGGAAATGGTCAGCGAACCAATCAGCAGGGTCATCGCTAGCCAGATCC
TCTACGCCGGACGCATCGTGGCCGGCATCACCGGCGCCACAGGTGCGGTTGCTGGCGCCTATATCGCCGA
CATCACCGATGGGGAAGATCGGGCTCGCCACTTCGGGCTCATGAGCGCTTGTTTCGGCGTGGGTATGGTG
GCAGGCCCCGTGGCCGGGGGACTGTTGGGCGCCATCTCCTTGCATGCACCATTCCTTGCGGCGGCGGTGC
TCAACGGCCTCAACCTACTACTGGGCTGCTTCCTAATGCAGGAGTCGCATAAGGGAGAGCGTCGAATGGT
GCACTCTCAGTACAATCTGCTCTGATGCCGCATAGTTAAGCCAGCCCCGACACCCGCCAACACCCGCTGA
CGCGCCCTGACGGGCTTGTCTGCTCCCGGCATCCGCTTACAGACAAGCTGTGACCGTCTCCGGGAGCTGC
ATGTGTCAGAGGTTTTCACCGTCATCACCGAAACGCGCGAGACGAAAGGGCCTCGTGATACGCCTATTTT
TATAGGTTAATGTCATGATAATAATGGTTTCTTAGACGTCAGGTGGCACTTTTCGGGGAAATGTGCGCGG
AACCCCTATTTGTTTATTTTTCTAAATACATTCAAATATGTATCCGCTCATGAGACAATAACCCTGATAA
ATGCTTCAATAATATTGAAAAAGGAAGAGTATGAGTATTCAACATTTCCGTGTCGCCCTTATTCCCTTTT
TTGCGGCATTTTGCCTTCCTGTTTTTGCTCACCCAGAAACGCTGGTGAAAGTAAAAGATGCTGAAGATCA
GTTGGGTGCACGAGTGGGTTACATCGAACTGGATCTCAACAGCGGTAAGATCCTTGAGAGTTTTCGCCCC
GAAGAACGTTTTCCAATGATGAGCACTTTTAAAGTTCTGCTATGTGGCGCGGTATTATCCCGTATTGACG
CCGGGCAAGAGCAACTCGGTCGCCGCATACACTATTCTCAGAATGACTTGGTTGAGTACTCACCAGTCAC
AGAAAAGCATCTTACGGATGGCATGACAGTAAGAGAATTATGCAGTGCTGCCATAACCATGAGTGATAAC
ACTGCGGCCAACTTACTTCTGACAACGATCGGAGGACCGAAGGAGCTAACCGCTTTTTTGCACAACATGG
GGGATCATGTAACTCGCCTTGATCGTTGGGAACCGGAGCTGAATGAAGCCATACCAAACGACGAGCGTGA
CACCACGATGCCTGTAGCAATGGCAACAACGTTGCGCAAACTATTAACTGGCGAACTACTTACTCTAGCT
TCCCGGCAACAATTAATAGACTGGATGGAGGCGGATAAAGTTGCAGGACCACTTCTGCGCTCGGCCCTTC
CGGCTGGCTGGTTTATTGCTGATAAATCTGGAGCCGGTGAGCGTGGGTCTCGCGGTATCATTGCAGCACT
GGGGCCAGATGGTAAGCCCTCCCGTATCGTAGTTATCTACACGACGGGGAGTCAGGCAACTATGGATGAA
CGAAATAGACAGATCGCTGAGATAGGTGCCTCACTGATTAAGCATTGGTAACTGTCAGACCAAGTTTACT
CATATATACTTTAGATTGATTTAAAACTTCATTTTTAATTTAAAAGGATCTAGGTGAAGATCCTTTTTGA
TAATCTCATGACCAAAATCCCTTAACGTGAGTTTTCGTTCCACTGAGCGTCAGACCCCGTAGAAAAGATC
AAAGGATCTTCTTGAGATCCTTTTTTTCTGCGCGTAATCTGCTGCTTGCAAACAAAAAAACCACCGCTAC
CAGCGGTGGTTTGTTTGCCGGATCAAGAGCTACCAACTCTTTTTCCGAAGGTAACTGGCTTCAGCAGAGC
GCAGATACCAAATACTGTTCTTCTAGTGTAGCCGTAGTTAGGCCACCACTTCAAGAACTCTGTAGCACCG
CCTACATACCTCGCTCTGCTAATCCTGTTACCAGTGGCTGCTGCCAGTGGCGATAAGTCGTGTCTTACCG
GGTTGGACTCAAGACGATAGTTACCGGATAAGGCGCAGCGGTCGGGCTGAACGGGGGGTTCGTGCACACA
GCCCAGCTTGGAGCGAACGACCTACACCGAACTGAGATACCTACAGCGTGAGCTATGAGAAAGCGCCACG
CTTCCCGAAGGGAGAAAGGCGGACAGGTATCCGGTAAGCGGCAGGGTCGGAACAGGAGAGCGCACGAGGG
AGCTTCCAGGGGGAAACGCCTGGTATCTTTATAGTCCTGTCGGGTTTCGCCACCTCTGACTTGAGCGTCG
ATTTTTGTGATGCTCGTCAGGGGGGCGGAGCCTATGGAAAAACGCCAGCAACGCGGCCTTTTTACGGTTC
CTGGCCTTTTGCTGGCCTTTTGCTCACATGTTCTTTCCTGCGTTATCCCCTGATTCTGTGGATAACCGTA
TTACCGCCTTTGAGTGAGCTGATACCGCTCGCCGCAGCCGAACGACCGAGCGCAGCGAGTCAGTGAGCGA
GGAAGCGGAAGAGCGCCCAATACGCAAACCGCCTCTCCCCGCGCGTTGGCCGATTCATTAATGCAGCTGT
GGAATGTGTGTCAGTTAGGGTGTGGAAAGTCCCCAGGCTCCCCAGCAGGCAGAAGTATGCAAAGCATGCA
TCTCAATTAGTCAGCAACCAGGTGTGGAAAGTCCCCAGGCTCCCCAGCAGGCAGAAGTATGCAAAGCATG
CATCTCAATTAGTCAGCAACCATAGTCCCGCCCCTAACTCCGCCCATCCCGCCCCTAACTCCGCCCAGTT
CCGCCCATTCTCCGCCCCATGGCTGACTAATTTTTTTTATTTATGCAGAGGCCGAGGCCGCCTCGGCCTC
TGAGCTATTCCAGAAGTAGTGAGGAGGCTTTTTTGGAGGCCTAGGCTTTTGCAAAAAGCTTGGACACAAG
ACAGGCTTGCGAGATATGTTTGAGAATACCACTTTATCCCGCGTCAGGGAGAGGCAGTGCGTAAAAAGAC
GCGGACTCATGTGAAATACTGGTTTTTAGTGCGCCAGATCTCTATAATCTCGCGCAACCTATTTTCCCCT
CGAACACTTTTTAAGCCGTAGATAAACAGGCTGGGACACTTCACATGAGCGAAAAATACATCGTCACCTG
GGACATGTTGCAGATCCATGCACGTAAACTCGCAAGCCGACTGATGCCTTCTGAACAATGGAAAGGCATT
ATTGCCGTAAGCCGTGGCGGTCTGTACCGGGTGCGTTACTGGCGCGTGAACTGGGTATTCGTCATGTCGA
TACCGTTTGTATTTCCAGCTACGATCACGACAACCAGCGCGAGCTTAAAGTGCTGAAACGCGCAGAAGGC
GATGGCGAAGGCTTCATCGTTATTGATGACCTGGTGGATACCGGTGGTACTGCGGTTGCGATTCGTGAAA
TGTATCCAAAAGCGCACTTTGTCACCATCTTCGCAAAACCGGCTGGTCGTCCGCTGGTTGATGACTATGT
TGTTGATATCCCGCAAGATACCTGGATTGAACAGCCGTGGGATATGGGCGTCGTATTCGTCCCGCCAATC
TCCGGTCGCTAATCTTTTCAACGCCTGGCACTGCCGGGCGTTGTTCTTTTTAACTTCAGGCGGGTTACAA
TAGTTTCCAGTAAGTATTCTGGAGGCTGCATCCATGACACAGGCAAACCTGAGCGAAACCCTGTTCAAAC
CCCGCTTTAAACATCCTGAAACCTCGACGCTAGTCCGCCGCTTTAATCACGGCGCACAACCGCCTGTGCA
GTCGGCCCTTGATGGTAAAACCATCCCTCACTGGTATCGCATGATTAACCGTCTGATGTGGATCTGGCGC
GGCATTGACCCACGCGAAATCCTCGACGTCCAGGCACGTATTGTGATGAGCGATGCCGAACGTACCGACG
ATGATTTATACGATACGGTGATTGGCTACCGTGGCGGCAACTGGATTTATGAGTGGGCCCCGGATCTTTG
TGAAGGAACCTTACTTCTGTGGTGTGACATAATTGGACAAACTACCTACAGAGATTTAAAGCTCTAAGGT
AAATATAAAATTTTTAAGTGTATAATGTGTTAAACTACTGATTCTAATTGTTTGTGTATTTTAGATTCCA
ACCTATGGAACTGATGAATGGGAGCAGTGGTGGAATGCCTTTAATGAGGAAAACCTGTTTTGCTCAGAAG
AAATGCCATCTAGTGATGATGAGGCTACTGCTGACTCTCAACATTCTACTCCTCCAAAAAAGAAGAGAAA
GGTAGAAGACCCCAAGGACTTTCCTTCAGAATTGCTAAGTTTTTTGAGTCATGCTGTGTTTAGTAATAGA
ACTCTTGCTTGCTTTGCTATTTACACCACAAAGGAAAAAGCTGCACTGCTATACAAGAAAATTATGGAAA
AATATTCTGTAACCTTTATAAGTAGGCATAACAGTTATAATCATAACATACTGTTTTTTCTTACTCCACA
CAGGCATAGAGTGTCTGCTATTAATAACTATGCTCAAAAATTGTGTACCTTTAGCTTTTTAATTTGTAAA
GGGGTTAATAAG
Features (pLannotate 1.2.2; 32 found; start..end, strand, type, name):
     31..114     +  CDS            large T antigen (fragment): large T antigen from SV40 (simian virus 40)
    137..271     +  polyA_signal   SV40 poly(A) signal: SV40 polyadenylation signal
    438..767     +  CDS            nef (fragment): NEF_HV1BR - Experimental evidence at protein level: Swiss-Prot protein existence level 1. Extracellular Nef protein targets CD4(+) T-lymphocytes for apoptosis by interacting with CXCR4 surface receptors (PubMed:14990729). From Human immunodeficiency virus type 1 group M subtype B (isolate BRU/LAI) (HIV-1).
    815..1072    +  LTR            5' LTR (truncated): truncated 5' long terminal repeat (LTR) from HIV-1
   1119..1244    +  misc_feature   HIV-1 Ψ: packaging signal of human immunodeficiency virus type 1
   1228..1566    +  CDS            HIV-1 gag (fragment): gag protein from human immunodeficiency virus 1; gag
   1741..1974    +  misc_feature   RRE: The Rev response element (RRE) of HIV-1 allows for Rev-dependent mRNA export from the nucleus to the cytoplasm.
   2351..2451    +  CDS            Rev (fragment): human immunodeficiency virus 1 (HIV-1) Rev protein; rev; enhances nuclear export of unspliced and incompletely spliced viral mRNAs
   2488..2605    +  misc_feature   cPPT/CTS: central polypurine tract and central termination sequence of HIV-1
   2667..3016    +  promoter       TRE3GV promoter: 3rd-generation Tet-responsive promoter that can be activated by binding of Tet-On® 3G, optimized for retroviral and lentiviral vectors
   3022..3738    +  CDS            EGFP: EGFP is a basic (constitutively fluorescent) green fluorescent protein published in 1996, derived from Aequorea victoria. It is reported to be a rapidly-maturing weak dimer with moderate acid sensitivity.
   3785..3815    +  misc_feature   MCS (fragment): pUC18/19 multiple cloning site
   3816..3834    +  misc_feature   MCS (fragment): pBluescript multiple cloning site
   3834..4422    +  misc_feature   WPRE: woodchuck hepatitis virus posttranscriptional regulatory element
   4423..4445    +  misc_feature   MCS (fragment): pBluescript multiple cloning site
   4462..4530    +  CDS            nef (fragment): NEF_HV1Z2 - Experimental evidence at protein level: Swiss-Prot protein existence level 1. Extracellular Nef protein targets CD4(+) T-lymphocytes for apoptosis by interacting with CXCR4 surface receptors. From Human immunodeficiency virus type 1 group M subtype D (isolate Z2/CDC-Z34) (HIV-1).
   4532..4765    +  LTR            3' LTR (ΔU3): self-inactivating 3' long terminal repeat (LTR) from HIV-1
   4790..4808    -  promoter       SP6 promoter: promoter for bacteriophage SP6 RNA polymerase
   5036..5315    +  CDS            TcR (fragment): tetracycline efflux protein; tet; confers resistance to tetracycline
   5316..5364    -  misc_feature   bom (fragment): basis of mobility region from pBR322
   5466..5501    -  CDS            rop (fragment): Rop protein, which maintains plasmids at low copy number; rop
   5596..5700    +  promoter       AmpR promoter: bla
   5701..6561    +  CDS            AmpR: β-lactamase; bla; confers resistance to ampicillin, carbenicillin, and related antibiotics
   6732..7320    +  rep_origin     ori: high-copy-number ColE1/pMB1/pBR322/pUC origin of replication
   7503..7559    +  CDS            lacI (fragment): lac repressor; lacI; The lac repressor binds to the lac operator to inhibit transcription in E. coli. This inhibition can be relieved by adding lactose or isopropyl-β-D-thiogalactopyranoside (IPTG).
   7566..7895    +  promoter       SV40 promoter: SV40 enhancer and early promoter
   8095..8214    +  CDS            gpt (fragment): XGPT_ECOLI - Also known as gpp, gxu. Experimental evidence at protein level: Swiss-Prot protein existence level 1. Purine salvage pathway enzyme that catalyzes the transfer of the ribosyl-5-phosphate group from 5-phospho-alpha-D-ribose 1- diphosphate (PRPP) to the N9 position of the 6-oxopurines guanine and xanthine to form the corresponding ribonucleotides GMP (guanosine 5'- monophosphate) and XMP (xanthosine 5'-monophosphate), with the release of PPi. To a lesser extent, also acts on hypoxanthine (PubMed:9100006, PubMed:3886014). Does not ribophosphorylate adenine (PubMed:3886014). From Esch
   8214..8549    +  CDS            gpt (fragment): XGPT_ECOLI - Also known as gpp, gxu. Experimental evidence at protein level: Swiss-Prot protein existence level 1. Purine salvage pathway enzyme that catalyzes the transfer of the ribosyl-5-phosphate group from 5-phospho-alpha-D-ribose 1- diphosphate (PRPP) to the N9 position of the 6-oxopurines guanine and xanthine to form the corresponding ribonucleotides GMP (guanosine 5'- monophosphate) and XMP (xanthosine 5'-monophosphate), with the release of PPi. To a lesser extent, also acts on hypoxanthine (PubMed:9100006, PubMed:3886014). Does not ribophosphorylate adenine (PubMed:3886014). From Esch
   8644..8949    +  CDS            frsA (fragment): FRSA_ECOLI - Also known as yafA. Experimental evidence at protein level: Swiss-Prot protein existence level 1. Catalyzes the hydrolysis of esters (PubMed:15808744). Displays esterase activity toward pNP-butyrate (PubMed:15808744). May stimulate mixed-acid fermentation by acting as a fermentation/respiration switch that down-regulates respiration and up- regulates fermentation rates (PubMed:15169777). From Escherichia coli (strain K12).
   8953..9027    +  CDS            small t antigen (fragment): SV40 (simian virus 40) small t antigen
   9029..9094    +  intron         small t intron: SV40 (simian virus 40) small t antigen intron
   9224..9244    +  CDS            SV40 NLS: nuclear localization signal of SV40 (simian virus 40) large T antigen
