[The description below was written by a language model from this plasmid's Addgene catalogue record and pLannotate feature annotations shown in this document.]
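Description:
pHR_TRE3G_EGFP_WPRE is a lentiviral transfer vector built on the pHR backbone for doxycycline-type inducible expression of the green fluorescent protein EGFP in mammalian cells. It is propagated in E. coli as a high-copy plasmid through a ColE1/pUC-type origin and selected with ampicillin via the β-lactamase gene and its own promoter. The full sequence is about 9.5 kb.

The HIV-1-derived proviral region runs from a truncated 5' LTR through the Ψ packaging signal (overlapping a gag fragment), the Rev response element for Rev-dependent nuclear export of the genomic RNA, and the cPPT/CTS element that aids nuclear import, to a self-inactivating ΔU3 3' LTR. After integration, this U3 deletion silences LTR promoter activity, so the internal promoter alone drives the payload. That payload is a TRE3GV promoter, a third-generation Tet-responsive promoter optimised for retroviral and lentiviral contexts, placed directly upstream of the EGFP coding sequence, followed by a WPRE that enhances transcript stability and expression. The plasmid carries no Tet-On 3G transactivator, so this must be supplied separately, and no mammalian selection marker lies within the LTRs.

Outside the viral cassette, the annotation picks up backbone remnants typical of older pHR plasmids: an SV40 promoter with gpt fragments, SV40 small t intron and poly(A) sequences, and fragments of nef, TcR, rop and lacI, none of which appear to be intact functional units. The construct is suited to use as an inducible fluorescent reporter or as a control for Tet-regulated or synthetic transcriptional circuits delivered by lentivirus, with packaging functions provided in trans.
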