Addgene plasmid #231954: pHR_TRE3G_EGFP_WPRE
Purpose: Lentiviral vector for inducible expression of the green fluorescent protein EGFP (TRE3G promoter)
Depositing lab: Leonardo Morsut. Depositing organization: University of Southern California.
Backbone
  Vector backbone: pHR
  Vector type: Lentiviral
Growth in bacteria
  Bacterial resistance: Ampicillin, 100 μg/mL
  Growth temperature: 37°C
  Growth strain: NEB Stable
  Copy number: High Copy
Gene/Insert
  Gene/Insert name: EGFP
  Species: Synthetic
  Cloning method: Ligation Independent Cloning
  Sequencing primers: 5′ Unknown
Terms and licenses: Academic/Nonprofit Terms; Industry Terms: Not Available to Industry
How to cite: pHR_TRE3G_EGFP_WPRE was a gift from Leonardo Morsut (Addgene plasmid # 231954 ; http://n2t.net/addgene:231954 ; RRID:Addgene_231954)
