>Addgene plasmid #231954 | pHR_TRE3G_EGFP_WPRE | depositor partial sequence | sequence record 455835 | First Half
AGAAATTAACAATTACACAAGCTTAATACACTCCTTAATTGAAGAATCGCAAAACCAGCAAGAAAAGAAT
GAACAAGAATTATTGGAATTAGATAAATGGGCAAGTTTGTGGAATTGGTTTAACATAACAAATTGGCTGT
GGTATATAAAATTATTCATAATGATAGTAGGAGGCTTGGTAGGTTTAAGAATAGTTTTTGCTGTACTTTC
TATAGTGAATAGAGTTAGGCAGGGATATTCACCATTATCGTTTCAGACCCACCTCCCAACCCCGAGGGGA
CCCGACAGGCCCGAAGGAATAGAAGAAGAAGGTGGAGAGAGAGACAGAGACAGATCCATTCGATTAGTGA
ACGGATCTCGACGGTATCGCCAAATGGCAGTATTCATCCACAATTTTAAAAGAAAAGGGGGGATTGGGGG
GTACAGTGCAGGGGAAAGAATAGTAGACATAATAGCAACAGACATACAAACTAAAGAATTACAAAAACAA
ATTACAAAAATTCAAAATTTTCGGGTTTATTACAGGGACAGCAGAGATCCAGTTTATCGATGAGGCCCTT
TCGTCTTCACTCGAGTTTACTCCCTATCAGTGATAGAGAACGTATGAAGAGTTTACTCCCTATCAGTGAT
AGAGAACGTATGCAGACTTTACTCCCTATCAGTGATAGAGAACGTATAAGGAGTTTACTCCCTATCAGTG
ATAGAGAACGTATGACCAGTTTACTCCCTATCAGTGATAGAGAACGTATCTACAGTTTACTCCCTATCAG
TGATAGAGAACGTATATCCAGTTTACTCCCTATCAGTGATAGAGAACGTATGTCGAGGTAGGCGTGTACG
GTGGGCGCCTATAAAAGCAGAGCTCGTTTAGTGAACCGTCAGATCGCCTGGAGCAATTCCACAACACTTT
TGTCTTATACTTACGCGTCAAGTGGAGCAAGGCAGGTGGACAGTGGATCGCCGCCACCATGGAGACCGAC
ACCCTCTTGCTCTGGGTCCTGCTGCTGTGGGTTCCGGGTAGTACCGGAGACATGGTTTCTAAGGGTGAAG
AATTGTTCACCGGAGTTGTGCCCATCCTGGTTGAGCTGGACGGAGACGTTAACGGACACAAGTTCTCAGT
GAGCGGCGAAGGAGAGGGCGACGCTACGTACGGTAAACTGACGTTGAAGTTCATCTGTACAACAGGAAAG
CTGCCAGTGCCCTGGCCTACACTCGTGACCACCCTCACCTACGGAGTCCAGTGCTTCTCCCGGTACCCCG
ACCACATGAAACAGCACGATTTCTTCAAGTCCGCGATGCCTGAGGGCTATGTTCAGGAACGCACCATATT
CTTCAAGGACGACGGTAACTATAAAACCAGGGCTGAAGTTAAGTTCGAGGGGGACACGTTGGTAAATAGA
ATTGAGTTGAAAGGAATCGATTTCAAAGAAGACGGCAATATTTTGGGCCACAAGCTGGAGTACAACTACA
ACAGCCACAACGTGTATATTATGGCTGATAAGCAGAAGAACGGCATCAAGGTGAACTTCAAAATCCGACA
CAATATCGAGGATGGCTCTGTGCAACTGGCCGACCATTACCAGCAAAACACGCCTATCGGCGACGGTCCG
GTTTTGCTGCCAGATAACCACTACCTCTCCACGCAATCAGCCCTCTCCAAGGATCCTAACGAAAAAAGAG
ACCATATGGTTCTGCTTGAATTCGTGACGGCTGCTGGGATCACCCTGGGAATGGATGAGCTGTATAAGAA
CGCCGTGGGCCAGGATACGCAGGAGGTGATCGTCGTGCCCCACAGCTTGCCCTTCAAGGTCGTGGTTATT
AGTGCTATCCTGGCGTTGGTGGTGCTGACTATTATCTCCCTTATCATACTTATCATGCTGTGGCAAAAAA
AACCCCGATAAGATCCTTGACTTGCGGCCGCAACTCCCACCTGCAACATGCGTGACTGACTGAGGCCGCG
ACTCTAGAGTCGACCTGCAGGCATGCAAGCTTGATATCAAGCTTATCGATAATCAACCTCTGGATTACAA
AATTTGTGAAAGATTGACTGGTATTCTTAACTATGTTGCTCCTTTTACGCTATGTGGATACGCTGCTTTA
ATGCCTTTGTATCATGCTATTGCTTCCCGTATGGCTTTCATTTTCTCCTCCTTGTATAAATCCTGGTTGC
TGTCTCTTTATGAGGAGTTGTGGCCCGTTGTCAGGCAACGTGGCGTGGTGTGCACTGTGTTTGCTGACGC
AACCCCCACTGGTTGGGGCATTGCCACCACCTGTCAGCTCCTTTCCGGGACTTTCGCTTTCCCCCTCCCT
ATTGCCACGGCGGAACTCATCGCCGCCTGCCTTGCCCGCTGCTGGACAGGGGCTCGGCTGTTGGGCACTG
ACAATTCCGTGGTGTTGTCGGGGAAATCATCGTCCTTTCCTTGGCTGCTCGCCTGTGTTGCCACCTGGAT
TCTGCGCGGGACGTCCTTCTGCTACGTCCCTTCGGCCCTCAATCCAGCGGACCTTCCTTCCCGCGGCCTG
CTGCCGGCTCTGCGGCCTCTTCCGCGTCTTCGCCTTCGCCCTCAGACGAGTCGGATCTCCCTTTGGGCCG
CCTCCCCGCATCGATACCGTCGACCTCGAGGGAATTAATTCGAGCTCGGTACCTTTAAGACCAATGACTT
ACAAGGCAGCTGTAGATCTTAGCCACTTTTTAAAAGAAAAGGGGGGACTGGAAGGGCTAATTCACTCCCA
ACGAAGACAAGATCTGCTTTTTGCTTGTACTGGGTCTCTCTGGTTAGACCAGATCTGAGCCTGGGAGCTC
TCTGGCTAACTAGGGAACCCACTGCTTAAGCCTCAATAAAGCTTGCCTTGAGTGCTTCAAGTAGTGTGTG
CCCGTCTGTTGTGTGACTCTGGTAACTAGAGATCCCTCAGACCCTTTTAGTCAGTGTGGAAAATCTCTAG
CAGCATCTAGAATTAATTCCGTGTATTCTATAGTGTCACCTAAATCGTATGTGTATGATACATAAGGTTA
TGTATTAATTGTAGCCGCGTTCTAACGACAATATGTACAAGCCTAATTGTGTAGCATCTGGCTTACTGAA
GCAGACCCTATCATCTCTCTCGTAAACTGCCGTCAGAGTCGGTTTGGTTGGACGAACCTTCTGAGTTTCT
GGTAACGCCGTCCCGCACCCGGAAATGGTCAGCGAACCAATCAGCAGGGTCATCGCTAGCCAGATCCTCT
ACGCCGGACGCATCGTGGCCGGCATCACCGGCGCCACAGGTGCGGTTGCTGGCGCCTATATCGCCGACAT
CACCGATGGGGAAGATCGGGCTCGCCACTTCGGGCTCATGAGCGCTTGTTTCGGCGTGGGTATGGTGGCA
GGCCCCGTGGCCGGGGGACTGTTGGGCGCCATCTCCTTGCATGCACCATTCCTTGCGGCGGCGGTGCTCA
ACGGCCTCAACCTACTACTGGGCTGCTTCCTAATGCAGGAGTCGCATAAGGGAGAGCGTCGAATGGTGCA
CTCTCAGTACAATCTGCTCTGATGCCGCATAGTTAAGCCAGCCCCGACACCCGCCAACACCCGCTGACGC
GCCCTGACGGGCTTGTCTGCTCCCGGCATCCGCTTACAGACAAGCTGTGACCGTCTCCGGGAGCTGCATG
TGTCAGAGGTTTTCACCGTCATCACCGAAACGCGCGAGACGAAAGGGCCTCGTGATACGCCTATTTTTAT
AGGTTAATGTCATGATAATAATGGTTTCTTAGACGTCAGGTGGCACTTTTCGGGGAAATGTGCGCGGAAC
CCCTATTTGTTTATTTTTCTAAATACATTCAAATATGTATCCGCTCATGAGACAATAACCCTGATAAATG
CTTCAATAATATTGAAAAAGGAAGAGTATGAGTATTCAACATTTCCGTGTCGCCCTTATTCCCTTTTTTG
CGGCATTTTGCCTTCCTGTTTTTGCTCACCCAGAAACGCTGGTGAAAGTAAAAGATGCTGAAGATCAGTT
GGGTGCACGAGTGGGTTACATCGAACTGGATCTCAACAGCGGTAAGATCCTTGAGAGTTTTCGCCCCGAA
GAACGTTTTCCAATGATGAGCACTTTTAAAGTTCTGCTATGTGGCGCGGTATTATCCCGTATTGACGCCG
GGCAAGAGCAACTCGGTCGCCGCATACACTATTCTCAGAATGACTTGGTTGAGTACTCACCAGTCACAGA
AAAGCATCTTACGGATGGCATGACAGTAAGAGAATTATGCAGTGCTGCCATAACCATGAGTGATAACACT
GCGGCCAACTTACTTCTGACAACGATCGGAGGACCGAAGGAGCTAACCGCTTTTTTGCACAACATGGGGG
ATCATGTAACTCGCCTTGATCGTTGGGAACCGGAGCTGAATGAAGCCATACCAAACGACGAGCGTGACAC
CACGATGCCTGTAGCAATGGCAACAACGTTGCGCAAACTATTAACTGGCGAACTACTTACTCTAGCTTCC
CGGCAACAATTAATAGACTGGATGGAGGCGGATAAAGTTGCAGGACCACTTCTGCGCTCGGCCCTTCCGG
CTGGCTGGTTTATTGCTGATAAATCTGGAGCCGGTGAGCGTGGGTCTCGCGGTATCATTGCAGCACTGGG
GCCAGATGGTAAGCCCTCCCGTATCGTAGTTATCTACACGACGGGGAGTCAGGCAACTATGGATGAACGA
AATAGACAGATCGCTGAGATAGGTGCCTCACTGATTAAGCATTGGTAACTGTCAGACCAAGTTTACTCAT
ATATACTTTAGATTGATTTAAAACTTCATTTTTAATTTAAAAGGATCTAGGTGAAGATCCTTTTTGATAA
TCTCATGACCAAAATCCCTTAACGTGAGTTTTCGTTCCACTGAGCGTCAGACCCCGTAGAAAAGATCAAA
GGATCTTC
