>Addgene plasmid #231954 | pHR_TRE3G_EGFP_WPRE | depositor partial sequence | sequence record 455836 | Second Half
GGATCAACAGCTCCTGGGGATTTGGGGTTGCTCTGGAAAACTCATTTGCACCACTGCTGTGCCTTGGAAT
GCTAGTTGGAGTAATAAATCTCTGGAACAGATTTGGAATCACACGACCTGGATGGAGTGGGACAGAGAAA
TTAACAATTACACAAGCTTAATACACTCCTTAATTGAAGAATCGCAAAACCAGCAAGAAAAGAATGAACA
AGAATTATTGGAATTAGATAAATGGGCAAGTTTGTGGAATTGGTTTAACATAACAAATTGGCTGTGGTAT
ATAAAATTATTCATAATGATAGTAGGAGGCTTGGTAGGTTTAAGAATAGTTTTTGCTGTACTTTCTATAG
TGAATAGAGTTAGGCAGGGATATTCACCATTATCGTTTCAGACCCACCTCCCAACCCCGAGGGGACCCGA
CAGGCCCGAAGGAATAGAAGAAGAAGGTGGAGAGAGAGACAGAGACAGATCCATTCGATTAGTGAACGGA
TCTCGACGGTATCGCCAAATGGCAGTATTCATCCACAATTTTAAAAGAAAAGGGGGGATTGGGGGGTACA
GTGCAGGGGAAAGAATAGTAGACATAATAGCAACAGACATACAAACTAAAGAATTACAAAAACAAATTAC
AAAAATTCAAAATTTTCGGGTTTATTACAGGGACAGCAGAGATCCAGTTTATCGATGAGGCCCTTTCGTC
TTCACTCGAGTTTACTCCCTATCAGTGATAGAGAACGTATGAAGAGTTTACTCCCTATCAGTGATAGAGA
ACGTATGCAGACTTTACTCCCTATCAGTGATAGAGAACGTATAAGGAGTTTACTCCCTATCAGTGATAGA
GAACGTATGACCAGTTTACTCCCTATCAGTGATAGAGAACGTATCTACAGTTTACTCCCTATCAGTGATA
GAGAACGTATATCCAGTTTACTCCCTATCAGTGATAGAGAACGTATGTCGAGGTAGGCGTGTACGGTGGG
CGCCTATAAAAGCAGAGCTCGTTTAGTGAACCGTCAGATCGCCTGGAGCAATTCCACAACACTTTTGTCT
TATACTTACGCGATGGTTTCTAAGGGTGAAGAATTGTTCACCGGAGTTGTGCCCATCCTGGTTGAGCTGG
ACGGAGACGTTAACGGACACAAGTTCTCAGTGAGCGGCGAAGGAGAGGGCGACGCTACGTACGGTAAACT
GACGTTGAAGTTCATCTGTACAACAGGAAAGCTGCCAGTGCCCTGGCCTACACTCGTGACCACCCTCACC
TACGGAGTCCAGTGCTTCTCCCGGTACCCCGACCACATGAAACAGCACGATTTCTTCAAGTCCGCGATGC
CTGAGGGCTATGTTCAGGAACGCACCATATTCTTCAAGGACGACGGTAACTATAAAACCAGGGCTGAAGT
TAAGTTCGAGGGGGACACGTTGGTAAATAGAATTGAGTTGAAAGGAATCGATTTCAAAGAAGACGGCAAT
ATTTTGGGCCACAAGCTGGAGTACAACTACAACAGCCACAACGTGTATATTATGGCTGATAAGCAGAAGA
ACGGCATCAAGGTGAACTTCAAAATCCGACACAATATCGAGGATGGCTCTGTGCAACTGGCCGACCATTA
CCAGCAAAACACGCCTATCGGCGACGGTCCGGTTTTGCTGCCAGATAACCACTACCTCTCCACGCAATCA
GCCCTCTCCAAGGATCCTAACGAAAAAAGAGACCATATGGTTCTGCTTGAATTCGTGACGGCTGCTGGGA
TCACCCTGGGAATGGATGAGCTGTATAAGGGCCGCAACTCCCACCTGCAACATGCGTGACTGACTGAGGC
CGCGACTCTAGAGTCGACCTGCAGGCATGCAAGCTTGATATCAAGCTTATCGATAATCAACCTCTGGATT
ACAAAATTTGTGAAAGATTGACTGGTATTCTTAACTATGTTGCTCCTTTTACGCTATGTGGATACGCTGC
TTTAATGCCTTTGTATCATGCTATTGCTTCCCGTATGGCTTTCATTTTCTCCTCCTTGTATAAATCCTGG
TTGCTGTCTCTTTATGAGGAGTTGTGGCCCGTTGTCAGGCAACGTGGCGTGGTGTGCACTGTGTTTGCTG
ACGCAACCCCCACTGGTTGGGGCATTGCCACCACCTGTCAGCTCCTTTCCGGGACTTTCGCTTTCCCCCT
CCCTATTGCCACGGCGGAACTCATCGCCGCCTGCCTTGCCCGCTGCTGGACAGGGGCTCGGCTGTTGGGC
ACTGACAATTCCGTGGTGTTGTCGGGGAAATCATCGTCCTTTCCTTGGCTGCTCGCCTGTGTTGCCACCT
GGATTCTGCGCGGGACGTCCTTCTGCTACGTCCCTTCGGCCCTCAATCCAGCGGACCTTCCTTCCCGCGG
CCTGCTGCCGGCTCTGCGGCCTCTTCCGCGTCTTCGCCTTCGCCCTCAGACGAGTCGGATCTCCCTTTGG
GCCGCCTCCCCGCATCGATACCGTCGACCTCGAGGGAATTAATTCGAGCTCGGTACCTTTAAGACCAATG
ACTTACAAGGCAGCTGTAGATCTTAGCCACTTTTTAAAAGAAAAGGGGGGACTGGAAGGGCTAATTCACT
CCCAACGAAGACAAGATCTGCTTTTTGCTTGTACTGGGTCTCTCTGGTTAGACCAGATCTGAGCCTGGGA
GCTCTCTGGCTAACTAGGGAACCCACTGCTTAAGCCTCAATAAAGCTTGCCTTGAGTGCTTCAAGTAGTG
TGTGCCCGTCTGTTGTGTGACTCTGGTAACTAGAGATCCCTCAGACCCTTTTAGTCAGTGTGGAAAATCT
CTAGCAGCATCTAGAATTAATTCCGTGTATTCTATAGTGTCACCTAAATCGTATGTGTATGATACATAAG
GTTATGTATTAATTGTAGCCGCGTTCTAACGACAATATGTACAAGCCTAATTGTGTAGCATCTGGCTTAC
TGAAGCAGACCCTATCATCTCTCTCGTAAACTGCCGTCAGAGTCGGTTTGGTTGGACGAACCTTCTGAGT
TTCTGGTAACGCCGTCCCGCACCCGGAAATGGTCAGCGAACCAATCAGCAGGGTCATCGCTAGCCAGATC
CTCTACGCCGGACGCATCGTGGCCGGCATCACCGGCGCCACAGGTGCGGTTGCTGGCGCCTATATCGCCG
ACATCACCGATGGGGAAGATCGGGCTCGCCACTTCGGGCTCATGAGCGCTTGTTTCGGCGTGGGTATGGT
GGCAGGCCCCGTGGCCGGGGGACTGTTGGGCGCCATCTCCTTGCATGCACCATTCCTTGCGGCGGCGGTG
CTCAACGGCCTCAACCTACTACTGGGCTGCTTCCTAATGCAGGAGTCGCATAAGGGAGAGCGTCGAATGG
TGCACTCTCAGTACAATCTGCTCTGATGCCGCATAGTTAAGCCAGCCCCGACACCCGCCAACACCCGCTG
ACGCGCCCTGACGGGCTTGTCTGCTCCCGGCATCCGCTTACAGACAAGCTGTGACCGTCTCCGGGAGCTG
CATGTGTCAGAGGTTTTCACCGTCATCACCGAAACGCGCGAGACGAAAGGGCCTCGTGATACGCCTATTT
TTATAGGTTAATGTCATGATAATAATGGTTTCTTAGACGTCAGGTGGCACTTTTCGGGGAAATGTGCGCG
GAACCCCTATTTGTTTATTTTTCTAAATACATTCAAATATGTATCCGCTCATGAGACAATAACCCTGATA
AATGCTTCAATAATATTGAAAAAGGAAGAGTATGAGTATTCAACATTTCCGTGTCGCCCTTATTCCCTTT
TTTGCGGCATTTTGCCTTCCTGTTTTTGCTCACCCAGAAACGCTGGTGAAAGTAAAAGATGCTGAAGATC
AGTTGGGTGCACGAGTGGGTTACATCGAACTGGATCTCAACAGCGGTAAGATCCTTGAGAGTTTTCGCCC
CGAAGAACGTTTTCCAATGATGAGCACTTTTAAAGTTCTGCTATGTGGCGCGGTATTATCCCGTATTGAC
GCCGGGCAAGAGCAACTCGGTCGCCGCATACACTATTCTCAGAATGACTTGGTTGAGTACTCACCAGTCA
CAGAAAAGCATCTTACGGATGGCATGACAGTAAGAGAATTATGCAGTGCTGCCATAACCATGAGTGATAA
CACTGCGGCCAACTTACTTCTGACAACGATCGGAGGACCGAAGGAGCTAACCGCTTTTTTGCACAACATG
GGGGATCATGTAACTCGCCTTGATCGTTGGGAACCGGAGCTGAATGAAGCCATACCAAACGACGAGCGTG
ACACCACGATGCCTGTAGCAATGGCAACAACGTTGCGCAAACTATTAACTGGCGAACTACTTACTCTAGC
TTCCCGGCAACAATTAATAGACTGGATGGAGGCGGATAAAGTTGCAGGACCACTTCTGCGCTCGGCCCTT
CCGGCTGGCTGGTTTATTGCTGATAAATCTGGAGCCGGTGAGCGTGGGTCTCGCGGTATCATTGCAGCAC
TGGGGCCAGATGGTAAGCCCTCCCGTATCGTAGTTATCTACACGACGGGGAGTCAGGCAACTATGGATGA
ACGAAATAGACAGATCGCTGAGATAGGTGCCTCACTGATTAAGCATTGGTAACTGTCAGACCAAGTTTAC
TCATATATACTTTAGATTGATTTAAAACTTCATTTTTAATTTAAAAGGATCTAGGTGAAGATCCTTTTTG
ATAATCTCATGACCAAAATCCCTTAACGTGAGTTTTCGTTCCACTGAGCGTCAGACCCCGTAGAAAAGAT
CAAAGGATCTTC
